Addgene plasmid #143251: TFORF0958
Purpose: Lentiviral vector for overexpressing transcription factor ORFs with unique 24-bp barcodes. Barcodes facilitate identification of transcription factors in pooled screens.
Depositing lab: Feng Zhang. Depositing organization: Broad Institute. Publication: A transcription factor atlas of directed differentiation. Joung J, Ma S, Tay T, Geiger-Schuller KR, Kirchgatterer PC, Verdine VK, Guo B, Arias-Garcia MA, Allen WE, Singh A, Kuksenko O, Abudayyeh OO, Gootenberg JS, Fu Z, Macrae RK, Buenrostro JD, Regev A, Zhang F. Cell. 2023 Jan 5;186(1):209-229.e26. doi: 10.1016/j.cell.2022.11.026. PubMed 36608654.
Backbone
  Vector backbone: pLX_TRC317
  Backbone manufacturer: Broad Institute Genetic Perturbation Platform
  Backbone size w/o insert (bp): 8264
  Vector type: Mammalian Expression, Lentiviral
  Selectable markers: Puromycin
Growth in bacteria
  Bacterial resistance: Ampicillin, 100 μg/mL
  Growth temperature: 37°C
  Growth strain: NEB Stable
  Copy number: High Copy
Gene/Insert
  Gene/Insert name: ZNF496
  Species: H. sapiens (human)
  Insert size (bp): 1865
  Entrez Gene: ZNF496 (a.k.a. NIZP1, ZFP496, ZKSCAN17, ZSCAN49)
  Promoter: EF1a
  Cloning method: Unknown
  Sequencing primers: 5′ GGGTGGAGACTGAAGTTAGGCCAG; 3′ CACATAGCGTAAAAGGAGCAACATAG
Terms and licenses: Academic/Nonprofit Terms; Industry Terms: Not Available to Industry
Depositor comments: XM_005273330,NM_032752,ENST00000294753 . The transcription factor ORF portion of this plasmid was synthesized by Genewiz. Please test multiple small colonies in case of plasmid recombination. To make this collection available in a timely manner, a portion of this collection was not fully sequenced by Addgene. If an Addgene verified full plasmid sequence is not available, please contact us prior to placing an order to request the full sequence.
How to cite: TFORF0958 was a gift from Feng Zhang (Addgene plasmid # 143251 ; http://n2t.net/addgene:143251 ; RRID:Addgene_143251)
