[The description below was written by a language model from this plasmid's Addgene catalogue record and pLannotate feature annotations shown in this document.]
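Description:
TFORF0958 is a third-generation-style, self-inactivating lentiviral expression plasmid built on the pLX_TRC317 backbone and carrying the human zinc-finger transcription factor ZNF496 (also called ZKSCAN17, NIZP1 or ZSCAN49). It belongs to a barcoded transcription factor ORF collection in which each ORF is paired with a unique 24-bp barcode, so that the factor delivered to a cell can be identified by sequencing in pooled overexpression screens, such as those for directed differentiation. In bacteria the roughly 10.1 kb plasmid replicates from a high-copy ColE1/pUC origin and is selected with ampicillin through the bla gene. An f1 origin and remnants of a lac/T7/T3 cloning region are also present in the backbone. The depositor notes that the plasmid can recombine, as is common for LTR-containing vectors.

The viral genome is transcribed from an RSV promoter fused to a truncated HIV-1 5' LTR, followed by the Ψ packaging signal, a gag fragment, the RRE for Rev-dependent nuclear export, and a cPPT/CTS element. It ends in a ΔU3 3' LTR, with an SV40 polyadenylation signal downstream. Within this unit, an SV40 early promoter drives puromycin N-acetyltransferase for selection of transduced mammalian cells. A separate EF-1α promoter drives constitutive expression of the ZNF496 coding sequence, which the record describes as synthesized. A WPRE downstream of the ORF enhances transcript stability and expression. The barcode is not annotated in the feature table. The short interval between the ORF and WPRE, which contains a small U6-like fragment, may hold it, but the record does not say so. No epitope tag or fluorescent reporter is annotated.
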