Features (pLannotate 1.2.2; 31 found; start..end, strand, type, name):
      5..231     +  promoter       RSV promoter: Rous sarcoma virus enhancer/promoter
    232..412     +  LTR            5' LTR (truncated): truncated 5' long terminal repeat (LTR) from HIV-1
    459..584     +  misc_feature   HIV-1 Ψ: packaging signal of human immunodeficiency virus type 1
    568..931     +  CDS            HIV-1 gag (fragment): gag protein from human immunodeficiency virus 1; gag
   1077..1310    +  misc_feature   RRE: The Rev response element (RRE) of HIV-1 allows for Rev-dependent mRNA export from the nucleus to the cytoplasm.
   1687..1713    +  CDS            Rev (fragment): human immunodeficiency virus 1 (HIV-1) Rev protein; rev; enhances nuclear export of unspliced and incompletely spliced viral mRNAs
   1720..1743    +  promoter       SV40 promoter (fragment): SV40 early promoter
   1744..1815    +  promoter       SV40 promoter (fragment): SV40 enhancer and early promoter
   1839..1974    +  rep_origin     SV40 ori: SV40 origin of replication
   2020..2616    +  CDS            PuroR (fragment): puromycin N-acetyltransferase; pac from Streptomyces; confers resistance to puromycin
   2665..2782    +  misc_feature   cPPT/CTS: central polypurine tract and central termination sequence of HIV-1
   2847..2913    +  CDS            small t antigen (fragment): SV40 (simian virus 40) small t antigen
   2920..4098    +  promoter       EF-1α promoter: strong constitutive promoter for human elongation factor EF-1α
   4115..5875    +  CDS            ZNF496: ZN496_HUMAN - Also known as ZKSCAN17. Experimental evidence at protein level: Swiss-Prot protein existence level 1. DNA-binding transcription factor that can both act as an activator and a repressor. From Homo sapiens (Human).
   5891..5944    +  promoter       U6 promoter (fragment): RNA polymerase III promoter for human U6 snRNA
   5986..6574    +  misc_feature   WPRE: woodchuck hepatitis virus posttranscriptional regulatory element
   6625..6644    +  misc_feature   cPPT/CTS (fragment): central polypurine tract and central termination sequence of HIV-1
   6646..6879    +  LTR            3' LTR (ΔU3): self-inactivating 3' long terminal repeat (LTR) from HIV-1
   6957..7078    +  polyA_signal   SV40 poly(A) signal: SV40 polyadenylation signal
   7118..7253    +  rep_origin     SV40 ori: SV40 origin of replication
   7274..7292    -  promoter       T7 promoter: promoter for bacteriophage T7 RNA polymerase
   7300..7455    +  CDS            lacZα (fragment): LacZα fragment of β-galactosidase; lacZ fragment
   7460..7888    +  rep_origin     f1 ori (sequence partly withheld): f1 bacteriophage origin of replication; arrow indicates direction of (+) strand synthesis
   7941..8045    +  promoter       AmpR promoter: bla
   8046..8906    +  CDS            AmpR: β-lactamase; bla; confers resistance to ampicillin, carbenicillin, and related antibiotics
   9077..9665    +  rep_origin     ori: high-copy-number ColE1/pMB1/pBR322/pUC origin of replication
   9848..9940    +  CDS            lacI (fragment): lac repressor; lacI; The lac repressor binds to the lac operator to inhibit transcription in E. coli. This inhibition can be relieved by adding lactose or isopropyl-β-D-thiogalactopyranoside (IPTG).
   9953..9974    +  protein_bind   CAP binding site: CAP binding activates transcription in the presence of cAMP. E. coli catabolite activator protein
   9989..10019   +  promoter       lac promoter: promoter for the E. coli lac operon
  10027..10043   +  protein_bind   lac operator: The lac repressor binds to the lac operator to inhibit transcription in E. coli. This inhibition can be relieved by adding lactose or isopropyl-β-D-thiogalactopyranoside (IPTG). lac repressor encoded by lacI
  10088..10106   +  promoter       T3 promoter: promoter for bacteriophage T3 RNA polymerase
>Addgene plasmid #143251 | TFORF0958 | addgene full sequence | sequence record 396111 | Addgene NGS Result
TTAATGTAGTCTTATGCAATACTCTTGTAGTCTTGCAACATGGTAACGATGAGTTAGCAACATGCCTTAC
AAGGAGAGAAAAAGCACCGTGCATGCCGATTGGTGGAAGTAAGGTGGTACGATCGTGCCTTATTAGGAAG
GCAACAGACGGGTCTGACATGGATTGGACGAACCACTGAATTGCCGCATTGCAGAGATATTGTATTTAAG
TGCCTAGCTCGATACATAAACGGGTCTCTCTGGTTAGACCAGATCTGAGCCTGGGAGCTCTCTGGCTAAC
TAGGGAACCCACTGCTTAAGCCTCAATAAAGCTTGCCTTGAGTGCTTCAAGTAGTGTGTGCCCGTCTGTT
GTGTGACTCTGGTAACTAGAGATCCCTCAGACCCTTTTAGTCAGTGTGGAAAATCTCTAGCAGTGGCGCC
CGAACAGGGACTTGAAAGCGAAAGGGAAACCAGAGGAGCTCTCTCGACGCAGGACTCGGCTTGCTGAAGC
GCGCACGGCAAGAGGCGAGGGGCGGCGACTGGTGAGTACGCCAAAAATTTTGACTAGCGGAGGCTAGAAG
GAGAGAGATGGGTGCGAGAGCGTCAGTATTAAGCGGGGGAGAATTAGATCGCGATGGGAAAAAATTCGGT
TAAGGCCAGGGGGAAAGAAAAAATATAAATTAAAACATATAGTATGGGCAAGCAGGGAGCTAGAACGATT
CGCAGTTAATCCTGGCCTGTTAGAAACATCAGAAGGCTGTAGACAAATACTGGGACAGCTACAACCATCC
CTTCAGACAGGATCAGAAGAACTTAGATCATTATATAATACAGTAGCAACCCTCTATTGTGTGCATCAAA
GGATAGAGATAAAAGACACCAAGGAAGCTTTAGACAAGATAGAGGAAGAGCAAAACAAAAGTAAGACCAC
CGCACAGCAAGCGGCCGCTGATCTTCAGACCTGGAGGAGGAGATATGAGGGACAATTGGAGAAGTGAATT
ATATAAATATAAAGTAGTAAAAATTGAACCATTAGGAGTAGCACCCACCAAGGCAAAGAGAAGAGTGGTG
CAGAGAGAAAAAAGAGCAGTGGGAATAGGAGCTTTGTTCCTTGGGTTCTTGGGAGCAGCAGGAAGCACTA
TGGGCGCAGCGTCAATGACGCTGACGGTACAGGCCAGACAATTATTGTCTGGTATAGTGCAGCAGCAGAA
CAATTTGCTGAGGGCTATTGAGGCGCAACAGCATCTGTTGCAACTCACAGTCTGGGGCATCAAGCAGCTC
CAGGCAAGAATCCTGGCTGTGGAAAGATACCTAAAGGATCAACAGCTCCTGGGGATTTGGGGTTGCTCTG
GAAAACTCATTTGCACCACTGCTGTGCCTTGGAATGCTAGTTGGAGTAATAAATCTCTGGAACAGATTTG
GAATCACACGACCTGGATGGAGTGGGACAGAGAAATTAACAATTACACAAGCTTAATACACTCCTTAATT
GAAGAATCGCAAAACCAGCAAGAAAAGAATGAACAAGAATTATTGGAATTAGATAAATGGGCAAGTTTGT
GGAATTGGTTTAACATAACAAATTGGCTGTGGTATATAAAATTATTCATAATGATAGTAGGAGGCTTGGT
AGGTTTAAGAATAGTTTTTGCTGTACTTTCTATAGTGAATAGAGTTAGGCAGGGATATTCACCATTATCG
TTTCAGACCCACCTCCCAACCCCGAGGGGACCCATGCATTGCATCTCAATTAGTCAGCAACCAGGTGTGG
AAAGTCCCCAGGCTCCCCAGCAGGCAGAAGTATGCAAAGCATGCGTCTCAATTAGTCAGCAACCATAGTC
CCGCCCCTAACTCCGCCCATCCCGCCCCTAACTCCGCCCAGTTCCGCCCATTCTCCGCCCCATGGCTGAC
TAATTTTTTTTATTTATGCAGAGGCCGAGGCCGCCTCGGCCTCTGAGCTATTCCAGAAGTAGTGAGGAGG
CTTTTTTGGAGGCCTAGGCTTTTGCAAAAAGCTTTCTAGAGGTACCACCGGAGCTTACCATGACCGAGTA
CAAGCCCACGGTGCGCCTCGCCACCCGCGACGACGTCCCCAGGGCCGTACGCACCCTCGCCGCCGCGTTC
GCCGACTACCCCGCCACGCGCCACACCGTCGATCCGGACCGCCACATCGAGCGGGTCACCGAGCTGCAAG
AACTCTTCCTCACGCGCGTCGGGCTCGACATCGGCAAGGTGTGGGTCGCGGACGACGGCGCCGCCGTGGC
GGTCTGGACCACGCCGGAGAGCGTCGAAGCGGGGGCGGTGTTCGCCGAGATCGGCCCGCGCATGGCCGAG
TTGAGCGGTTCCCGGCTGGCCGCGCAGCAACAGATGGAAGGCCTCCTGGCGCCGCACCGGCCCAAGGAGC
CCGCGTGGTTCCTGGCCACCGTCGGCGTCTCGCCCGACCACCAGGGCAAGGGTCTGGGCAGCGCCGTCGT
GCTCCCCGGAGTGGAGGCGGCCGAGCGCGCCGGGGTGCCCGCCTTCCTGGAGACCTCCGCGCCCCGCAAC
CTCCCCTTCTACGAGCGGCTCGGCTTCACCGTCACCGCCGACGTCGAGGTGCCCGAAGGACCGCGCACCT
GGTGCATGACCCGCAAGCCCGGTGCCAGTTAACGAATTCTAGATCTTGAGACAAATGGCAGTATTCATCC
ACAATTTTAAAAGAAAAGGGGGGATTGGGGGGTACAGTGCAGGGGAAAGAATAGTAGACATAATAGCAAC
AGACATACAAACTAAAGAATTACAAAAACAAATTACAAAAATTCAAAATTTTCGGGTTTATTACAGGGAC
AGCAGAGATCCACTTTGGCGCCGGCTCGAGGCCTGCAGGTGCAAAGATGGATAAAGTTTTAAACAGAGAG
GAATCTTTGCAGCTAATGGACCTTCTAGGTCTTGAAAGGAGTGGGAATTGGCTCCGGTGCCCGTCAGTGG
GCAGAGCGCACATCGCCCACAGTCCCCGAGAAGTTGGGGGGAGGGGTCGGCAATTGAACCGGTGCCTAGA
GAAGGTGGCGCGGGGTAAACTGGGAAAGTGATGTCGTGTACTGGCTCCGCCTTTTTCCCGAGGGTGGGGG
AGAACCGTATATAAGTGCAGTAGTCGCCGTGAACGTTCTTTTTCGCAACGGGTTTGCCGCCAGAACACAG
GTAAGTGCCGTGTGTGGTTCCCGCGGGCCTGGCCTCTTTACGGGTTATGGCCCTTGCGTGCCTTGAATTA
CTTCCACCTGGCTGCAGTACGTGATTCTTGATCCCGAGCTTCGGGTTGGAAGTGGGTGGGAGAGTTCGAG
GCCTTGCGCTTAAGGAGCCCCTTCGCCTCGTGCTTGAGTTGAGGCCTGGCCTGGGCGCTGGGGCCGCCGC
GTGCGAATCTGGTGGCACCTTCGCGCCTGTCTCGCTGCTTTCGATAAGTCTCTAGCCATTTAAAATTTTT
GATGACCTGCTGCGACGCTTTTTTTCTGGCAAGATAGTCTTGTAAATGCGGGCCAAGATCTGCACACTGG
TATTTCGGTTTTTGGGGCCGCGGGCGGCGACGGGGCCCGTGCGTCCCAGCGCACATGTTCGGCGAGGCGG
GGCCTGCGAGCGCGGCCACCGAGAATCGGACGGGGGTAGTCTCAAGCTGGCCGGCCTGCTCTGGTGCCTG
GCCTCGCGCCGCCGTGTATCGCCCCGCCCTGGGCGGCAAGGCTGGCCCGGTCGGCACCAGTTGCGTGAGC
GGAAAGATGGCCGCTTCCCGGCCCTGCTGCAGGGAGCTCAAAATGGAGGACGCGGCGCTCGGGAGAGCGG
GCGGGTGAGTCACCCACACAAAGGAAAAGGGCCTTTCCGTCCTCAGCCGTCGCTTCATGTGACTCCACGG
AGTACCGGGCGCCGTCCAGGCACCTCGATTAGTTCTCGAGCTTTTGGAGTACGTCGTCTTTAGGTTGGGG
GGAGGGGTTTTATGCGATGGAGTTTCCCCACACTGAGTGGGTGGAGACTGAAGTTAGGCCAGCTTGGCAC
TTGATGTAATTCTCCTTGGAATTTGCCCTTTTTGAGTTTGGATCTTGGTTCATTCTCAAGCCTCAGACAG
TGGTTCAAAGTTTTTTTCTTCCATTTCAGGTGTCGTGAGGCTAGCACCGCCACCATGCCCACAGCCCTGT
GCCCCCGAGTCTTGGCTCCGAAGGAAAGTGAGGAGCCCAGGAAAATGAGGAGCCCACCTGGAGAGAACCC
TAGCCCCCAGGGGGAGCTTCCCAGCCCCGAGTCCTCTCGGCGTCTCTTCCGCCGTTTCCGCTACCAGGAG
GCGGCGGGCCCCCGGGAGGCCCTGCAGCGCCTCTGGGACCTGTGCGGGGGCTGGCTGCGGCCTGAGAGGC
ACACCAAGGAGCAGATTCTGGAGCTGCTGGTGCTGGAGCAGTTCCTGGCCATCCTGCCCCGGGAGATCCA
GAGCTGGGTGCGGGCGCAGGAGCCTGAGAGCGGAGAGCAGGCTGTGGCCGCGGTGGAGGCACTGGAACGG
GAGCCCGGGAGACCCTGGCAGTGGCTCAAGCACTGTGAAGACCCTGTGGTGATTGATGATGGGGACAGCC
CTCTGGACCAGGAGCAGGAGCAGCTGCCGGTAGAGCCCCACAGCGACCTTGCAAAGAACCAGGATGCCCA
GCCCATAACCCTGGCACAGTGCCTGGGGCTCCCAAGCAGACCACCAAGCCAGCTCAGCGGGGACCCAGTT
CTGCAAGATGCTTTCCTTCTTCAGGAAGAGAATGTGCGGGACACACAGCAGGTGACCACCCTCCAGCTAC
CCCCGAGTCGGGTTTCTCCATTCAAGGACATGATTTTATGCTTCTCTGAAGAGGATTGGTCCCTTCTAGA
TCCTGCCCAGACTGGCTTCTATGGAGAGTTCATCATTGGGGAGGATTACGGGGTCTCAATGCCTCCAAAC
GACCTAGCTGCCCAGCCAGATCTCTCCCAGGGAGAGGAGAATGAGCCACGCGTTCCAGAGTTGCAGGATC
TCCAGGGCAAAGAAGTGCCCCAGGTCTCCTACTTGGACTCTCCAAGTCTCCAGCCATTCCAGGTAGAAGA
AAGAAGGAAACGTGAGGAGCTGCAGGTGCCAGAGTTCCAGGCCTGCCCACAGACGGTGGTGCCTCAAAAC
ACCTACCCAGCTGGCGGCAACCCGCGATCTCTAGAGAACAGCCTGGATGAAGAAGTGACCATCGAGATCG
TTCTCTCCAGCTCTGGGGACGAGGACTCCCAGCATGGCCCGTACTGCACAGAAGAGCTGGGGAGCCCCAC
AGAGAAGCAGCGCAGCCTCCCCGCCTCCCACCGGAGCAGCACCGAGGCCGGAGGCGAGGTGCAGACCTCC
AAGAAGTCCTACGTGTGTCCGAACTGTGGGAAAATCTTCCGCTGGAGGGTCAACTTCATCCGGCATCTGC
GGAGCCGCAGGGAGCAGGAGAAGCCGCACGAGTGCTCGGTGTGCGGGGAGCTGTTCAGCGACAGCGAGGA
CCTGGATGGGCACCTAGAGAGCCACGAGGCCCAGAAGCCTTACCGGTGTGGTGCCTGCGGGAAGAGCTTC
CGCCTGAACTCCCACCTGCTCTCCCACCGGCGGATACACCTGCAGCCGGACAGACTCCAGCCGGTGGAGA
AGAGAGAGCAGGCGGCATCCGAGGACGCGGACAAGGGTCCCAAAGAGCCGCTGGAAAACGGCAAGGCCAA
ACTGAGCTTCCAGTGCTGTGAGTGTGGGAAGGCCTTCCAGCGGCACGACCACCTGGCTCGGCACCGCAGC
CACTTTCACCTGAAGGACAAAGCCCGGCCCTTCCAGTGCCGGTACTGCGTCAAGAGCTTCACGCAGAACT
ATGACCTCCTCCGCCACGAGCGCCTGCACATGAAGCGCCGTTCCAAGCAGGCTCTGAACTCCTACTAGTA
ATGAACTAGTCCGTAACTTGAAAGTATTTCGATTTCTTGGCTTTATATATCTTGTGGAAAGGACGAGGTG
GTATACCTTGGCAAGCTGGGACGCGTTAAGTCGACAATCAACCTCTGGATTACAAAATTTGTGAAAGATT
GACTGGTATTCTTAACTATGTTGCTCCTTTTACGCTATGTGGATACGCTGCTTTAATGCCTTTGTATCAT
GCTATTGCTTCCCGTATGGCTTTCATTTTCTCCTCCTTGTATAAATCCTGGTTGCTGTCTCTTTATGAGG
AGTTGTGGCCCGTTGTCAGGCAACGTGGCGTGGTGTGCACTGTGTTTGCTGACGCAACCCCCACTGGTTG
GGGCATTGCCACCACCTGTCAGCTCCTTTCCGGGACTTTCGCTTTCCCCCTCCCTATTGCCACGGCGGAA
CTCATCGCCGCCTGCCTTGCCCGCTGCTGGACAGGGGCTCGGCTGTTGGGCACTGACAATTCCGTGGTGT
TGTCGGGGAAATCATCGTCCTTTCCTTGGCTGCTCGCCTGTGTTGCCACCTGGATTCTGCGCGGGACGTC
CTTCTGCTACGTCCCTTCGGCCCTCAATCCAGCGGACCTTCCTTCCCGCGGCCTGCTGCCGGCTCTGCGG
CCTCTTCCGCGTCTTCGCCTTCGCCCTCAGACGAGTCGGATCTCCCTTTGGGCCGCCTCCCCGCGTCGAC
TTTAAGACCAATGACTTACAAGGCAGCTGTAGATCTTAGCCACTTTTTAAAAGAAAAGGGGGGACTGGAA
GGGCTAATTCACTCCCAACGAAGACAAGATCTGCTTTTTGCTTGTACTGGGTCTCTCTGGTTAGACCAGA
TCTGAGCCTGGGAGCTCTCTGGCTAACTAGGGAACCCACTGCTTAAGCCTCAATAAAGCTTGCCTTGAGT
GCTTCAAGTAGTGTGTGCCCGTCTGTTGTGTGACTCTGGTAACTAGAGATCCCTCAGACCCTTTTAGTCA
GTGTGGAAAATCTCTAGCAGTACGTATAGTAGTTCATGTCATCTTATTATTCAGTATTTATAACTTGCAA
AGAAATGAATATCAGAGAGTGAGAGGAACTTGTTTATTGCAGCTTATAATGGTTACAAATAAAGCAATAG
CATCACAAATTTCACAAATAAAGCATTTTTTTCACTGCATTCTAGTTGTGGTTTGTCCAAACTCATCAAT
GTATCTTATCATGTCTGGCTCTAGCTATCCCGCCCCTAACTCCGCCCATCCCGCCCCTAACTCCGCCCAG
TTCCGCCCATTCTCCGCCCCATGGCTGACTAATTTTTTTTATTTATGCAGAGGCCGAGGCCGCCTCGGCC
TCTGAGCTATTCCAGAAGTAGTGAGGAGGCTTTTTTGGAGGCCTAGGGACGTACCCAATTCGCCCTATAG
TGAGTCGTATTACGCGCGCTCACTGGCCGTCGTTTTACAACGTCGTGACTGGGAAAACCCTGGCGTTACC
CAACTTAATCGCCTTGCAGCACATCCCCCTTTCGCCAGCTGGCGTAATAGCGAAGAGGCCCGCACCGATC
GCCCTTCCCAACAGTTGCGCAGCCTGAATGGCGAATGGG
[124 nt withheld, positions 7460-7583]
C
[91 nt withheld, positions 7585-7675]
A
[49 nt withheld, positions 7677-7725]
CCTTTGACGTTGGAGTCCACGTTCTTT
[37 nt withheld, positions 7753-7789]
ACCCTATCTCGGTCTATTCTTTTGATTTATAAGGGATTTTGCCGATTTCGGCCTATTGGTTAAAAAATGA
GCTGATTTAACAAAAATTTAACGCGAATTTTAACAAAATATTAACGCTTACAATTTAGGTGGCACTTTTC
GGGGAAATGTGCGCGGAACCCCTATTTGTTTATTTTTCTAAATACATTCAAATATGTATCCGCTCATGAG
ACAATAACCCTGATAAATGCTTCAATAATATTGAAAAAGGAAGAGTATGAGTATTCAACATTTCCGTGTC
GCCCTTATTCCCTTTTTTGCGGCATTTTGCCTTCCTGTTTTTGCTCACCCAGAAACGCTGGTGAAAGTAA
AAGATGCTGAAGATCAGTTGGGTGCACGAGTGGGTTACATCGAACTGGATCTCAACAGCGGTAAGATCCT
TGAGAGTTTTCGCCCCGAAGAACGTTTTCCAATGATGAGCACTTTTAAAGTTCTGCTATGTGGCGCGGTA
TTATCCCGTATTGACGCCGGGCAAGAGCAACTCGGTCGCCGCATACACTATTCTCAGAATGACTTGGTTG
AGTACTCACCAGTCACAGAAAAGCATCTTACGGATGGCATGACAGTAAGAGAATTATGCAGTGCTGCCAT
AACCATGAGTGATAACACTGCGGCCAACTTACTTCTGACAACGATCGGAGGACCGAAGGAGCTAACCGCT
TTTTTGCACAACATGGGGGATCATGTAACTCGCCTTGATCGTTGGGAACCGGAGCTGAATGAAGCCATAC
CAAACGACGAGCGTGACACCACGATGCCTGTAGCAATGGCAACAACGTTGCGCAAACTATTAACTGGCGA
ACTACTTACTCTAGCTTCCCGGCAACAATTAATAGACTGGATGGAGGCGGATAAAGTTGCAGGACCACTT
CTGCGCTCGGCCCTTCCGGCTGGCTGGTTTATTGCTGATAAATCTGGAGCCGGTGAGCGTGGGTCTCGCG
GTATCATTGCAGCACTGGGGCCAGATGGTAAGCCCTCCCGTATCGTAGTTATCTACACGACGGGGAGTCA
GGCAACTATGGATGAACGAAATAGACAGATCGCTGAGATAGGTGCCTCACTGATTAAGCATTGGTAACTG
TCAGACCAAGTTTACTCATATATACTTTAGATTGATTTAAAACTTCATTTTTAATTTAAAAGGATCTAGG
TGAAGATCCTTTTTGATAATCTCATGACCAAAATCCCTTAACGTGAGTTTTCGTTCCACTGAGCGTCAGA
CCCCGTAGAAAAGATCAAAGGATCTTCTTGAGATCCTTTTTTTCTGCGCGTAATCTGCTGCTTGCAAACA
AAAAAACCACCGCTACCAGCGGTGGTTTGTTTGCCGGATCAAGAGCTACCAACTCTTTTTCCGAAGGTAA
CTGGCTTCAGCAGAGCGCAGATACCAAATACTGTTCTTCTAGTGTAGCCGTAGTTAGGCCACCACTTCAA
GAACTCTGTAGCACCGCCTACATACCTCGCTCTGCTAATCCTGTTACCAGTGGCTGCTGCCAGTGGCGAT
AAGTCGTGTCTTACCGGGTTGGACTCAAGACGATAGTTACCGGATAAGGCGCAGCGGTCGGGCTGAACGG
GGGGTTCGTGCACACAGCCCAGCTTGGAGCGAACGACCTACACCGAACTGAGATACCTACAGCGTGAGCT
ATGAGAAAGCGCCACGCTTCCCGAAGGGAGAAAGGCGGACAGGTATCCGGTAAGCGGCAGGGTCGGAACA
GGAGAGCGCACGAGGGAGCTTCCAGGGGGAAACGCCTGGTATCTTTATAGTCCTGTCGGGTTTCGCCACC
TCTGACTTGAGCGTCGATTTTTGTGATGCTCGTCAGGGGGGCGGAGCCTATGGAAAAACGCCAGCAACGC
GGCCTTTTTACGGTTCCTGGCCTTTTGCTGGCCTTTTGCTCACATGTTCTTTCCTGCGTTATCCCCTGAT
TCTGTGGATAACCGTATTACCGCCTTTGAGTGAGCTGATACCGCTCGCCGCAGCCGAACGACCGAGCGCA
GCGAGTCAGTGAGCGAGGAAGCGGAAGAGCGCCCAATACGCAAACCGCCTCTCCCCGCGCGTTGGCCGAT
TCATTAATGCAGCTGGCACGACAGGTTTCCCGACTGGAAAGCGGGCAGTGAGCGCAACGCAATTAATGTG
AGTTAGCTCACTCATTAGGCACCCCAGGCTTTACACTTTATGCTTCCGGCTCGTATGTTGTGTGGAATTG
TGAGCGGATAACAATTTCACACAGGAAACAGCTATGACCATGATTACGCCAAGCGCGCAATTAACCCTCA
CTAAAGGGAACAAAAGCTGGAGCTGCAAGC
