>Addgene plasmid #143251 | TFORF0958 | depositor partial sequence | sequence record 281891 | Insert
ACCGCCACCATGCCCACAGCCCTGTGCCCCCGAGTCTTGGCTCCGAAGGAAAGTGAGGAGCCCAGGAAAA
TGAGGAGCCCACCTGGAGAGAACCCTAGCCCCCAGGGGGAGCTTCCCAGCCCCGAGTCCTCTCGGCGTCT
CTTCCGCCGTTTCCGCTACCAGGAGGCGGCGGGCCCCCGGGAGGCCCTGCAGCGCCTCTGGGACCTGTGC
GGGGGCTGGCTGCGGCCTGAGAGGCACACCAAGGAGCAGATTCTGGAGCTGCTGGTGCTGGAGCAGTTCC
TGGCCATCCTGCCCCGGGAGATCCAGAGCTGGGTGCGGGCGCAGGAGCCTGAGAGCGGAGAGCAGGCTGT
GGCCGCGGTGGAGGCACTGGAACGGGAGCCCGGGAGACCCTGGCAGTGGCTCAAGCACTGTGAAGACCCT
GTGGTGATTGATGATGGGGACAGCCCTCTGGACCAGGAGCAGGAGCAGCTGCCGGTAGAGCCCCACAGCG
ACCTTGCAAAGAACCAGGATGCCCAGCCCATAACCCTGGCACAGTGCCTGGGGCTCCCAAGCAGACCACC
AAGCCAGCTCAGCGGGGACCCAGTTCTGCAAGATGCTTTCCTTCTTCAGGAAGAGAATGTGCGGGACACA
CAGCAGGTGACCACCCTCCAGCTACCCCCGAGTCGGGTTTCTCCATTCAAGGACATGATTTTATGCTTCT
CTGAAGAGGATTGGTCCCTTCTAGATCCTGCCCAGACTGGCTTCTATGGAGAGTTCATCATTGGGGAGGA
TTACGGGGTCTCAATGCCTCCAAACGACCTAGCTGCCCAGCCAGATCTCTCCCAGGGAGAGGAGAATGAG
CCACGCGTTCCAGAGTTGCAGGATCTCCAGGGCAAAGAAGTGCCCCAGGTCTCCTACTTGGACTCTCCAA
GTCTCCAGCCATTCCAGGTAGAAGAAAGAAGGAAACGTGAGGAGCTGCAGGTGCCAGAGTTCCAGGCCTG
CCCACAGACGGTGGTGCCTCAAAACACCTACCCAGCTGGCGGCAACCCGCGATCTCTAGAGAACAGCCTG
GATGAAGAAGTGACCATCGAGATCGTTCTCTCCAGCTCTGGGGACGAGGACTCCCAGCATGGCCCGTACT
GCACAGAAGAGCTGGGGAGCCCCACAGAGAAGCAGCGCAGCCTCCCCGCCTCCCACCGGAGCAGCACCGA
GGCCGGAGGCGAGGTGCAGACCTCCAAGAAGTCCTACGTGTGTCCGAACTGTGGGAAAATCTTCCGCTGG
AGGGTCAACTTCATCCGGCATCTGCGGAGCCGCAGGGAGCAGGAGAAGCCGCACGAGTGCTCGGTGTGCG
GGGAGCTGTTCAGCGACAGCGAGGACCTGGATGGGCACCTAGAGAGCCACGAGGCCCAGAAGCCTTACCG
GTGTGGTGCCTGCGGGAAGAGCTTCCGCCTGAACTCCCACCTGCTCTCCCACCGGCGGATACACCTGCAG
CCGGACAGACTCCAGCCGGTGGAGAAGAGAGAGCAGGCGGCATCCGAGGACGCGGACAAGGGTCCCAAAG
AGCCGCTGGAAAACGGCAAGGCCAAACTGAGCTTCCAGTGCTGTGAGTGTGGGAAGGCCTTCCAGCGGCA
CGACCACCTGGCTCGGCACCGCAGCCACTTTCACCTGAAGGACAAAGCCCGGCCCTTCCAGTGCCGGTAC
TGCGTCAAGAGCTTCACGCAGAACTATGACCTCCTCCGCCACGAGCGCCTGCACATGAAGCGCCGTTCCA
AGCAGGCTCTGAACTCCTACTAGTAATGAACTAGTCCGTAACTTGAAAGTATTTCGATTTCTTGGCTTTA
TATATCTTGTGGAAAGGACGAGGTGGTATACCTTGGCAAGCTGGG
