>Addgene plasmid #143251 | TFORF0958 | depositor partial sequence | sequence record 281892 | Barcode
GGTGGTATACCTTGGCAAGCTGGG
